Addgene plasmid #8474: HA Raptor mutant 4
Depositing lab: David Sabatini. Publication: mTOR interacts with raptor to form a nutrient-sensitive complex that signals to the cell growth machinery. Kim DH, Sarbassov DD, Ali SM, King JE, Latek RR, Erdjument-Bromage H, Tempst P, Sabatini DM. Cell 2002 Jul 26;110(2):163-75. 10.1016/S0092-8674(02)00808-5 PubMed 12150925.
Backbone
  Vector backbone: prk5
  Backbone size w/o insert (bp): 4716
  Vector type: Mammalian Expression
Growth in bacteria
  Bacterial resistance: Ampicillin, 100 μg/mL
  Growth temperature: 37°C
  Growth strain: DH5alpha
  Copy number: High Copy
Gene/Insert
  Gene/Insert name: Raptor
  Species: H. sapiens (human)
  Mutation: 391SQ392-PA (S391P, Q392A)
  Entrez Gene: RPTOR (a.k.a. KOG1, Mip1)
  Tag / fusion protein: ha (N terminal on backbone)
  Cloning method: Restriction Enzyme; 5′ cloning site sal (unknown if destroyed); 3′ cloning site not (unknown if destroyed)
  Sequencing primers: 5′ SP6
Resource information
  A portion of this plasmid was derived from a plasmid made by: we cloned this gene
Terms and licenses: Academic/Nonprofit Terms; Industry Terms: Not Available to Industry
How to cite: HA Raptor mutant 4 was a gift from David Sabatini (Addgene plasmid # 8474 ; http://n2t.net/addgene:8474 ; RRID:Addgene_8474)
