[The description below was written by a language model from this plasmid's Addgene catalogue record.]
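Description:
HA Raptor mutant 4 is a mammalian expression plasmid built on the pRK5 backbone (about 4.7 kb without the insert) that encodes human Raptor (RPTOR, also known as KOG1 or Mip1), the regulatory-associated protein of mTOR. The coding sequence was inserted by restriction cloning between Sal and Not sites, placing it in frame behind an HA epitope tag supplied by the backbone, so the protein is produced with an N-terminal HA tag suitable for immunoblotting and immunoprecipitation. The plasmid is propagated in E. coli as a high-copy construct under ampicillin selection. The record does not state the promoter or provide a feature table; pRK5-family vectors generally drive expression from a CMV promoter, and the listed SP6 sequencing primer indicates an SP6 site upstream of the insert, but these elements are not itemised here. No mammalian selection marker is recorded, which is consistent with use in transient transfection.

The defining feature is a two-residue substitution in Raptor, with serine 391 and glutamine 392 changed to proline and alanine (S391P, Q392A). It is one of a numbered series of Raptor point mutants associated with work describing the nutrient-sensitive mTOR–Raptor complex and its signalling to the cell growth machinery. The record does not describe the functional effect of this particular mutation. A construct of this kind is typically expressed in cultured mammalian cells alongside wild-type HA-Raptor to compare binding to mTOR and downstream pathway output in co-immunoprecipitation and signalling assays.
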