>Addgene plasmid #8474 | HA Raptor mutant 4 | addgene partial sequence | sequence record 17069 | SP6 5'-ATTTAGGTGACACTATAG-3'
TCCAGGTCCACTGCACCTCGGTTCTATCGATTGAATTCCCGAACCGACAGTCGGTCTCTTCACCAAGGCC
ATTCGCGCCACCATGGGCTACCCCTATGATGTGCCTGACTACGCAGATCTCAATGGTGGTGGTGGTGGGT
CGACGATGGAGTCCGAAATGCTGCAATCGCCTCTTCTGGGCCTGGGGGAGGAAGATGAGGCTGATCTTAC
AGACTGGAACCTACCTTTGGCTTTTATGAAAAAGAGGCACTGTGAGAAAATTGAAGGCTCCAAATCCTTA
GCTCAGAGCTGGAGGATGAAGGATCGGATGAAGACAGTCAGTGTTGCCTTAGTTTTGTGCCTGAATGTTG
GTGTGGACCCTCCCGATGTGGTGAAGACCACGCCCTGTGCACGCTTGGAATGCTGGATCGATCCTCTGTC
GATGGGTCCTCAGAAAGCTCTGGAAACCATCGGTGCAAATTTACAGAAGCAGTACGAGAACTGGCAGCCA
AGGGCCCGGTACAAGCAGAGCCTTGACCCAACTGTGGATGAAGTCAAGAAGCTCTGCACGTCCTTACGTC
GCAACGCCAAGGAGGAGCGAGTCCTCTTTCACTACAATGGCCACGGGGTGCCCCGGCCCACAGTCAACGG
GGAGGTCTGGGTCTTCAACAAGAACTACACGCAGTACATCCCTCTGTCCATATATGACCTGCAGACGTGG
ATGGGCAGCCCGTCGATCTTCGTCTACGACTGCTCCAATGCTGGCTTGATCGTCAAGTCCTTCAAGCAGT
TCGCACTACAGCGGGAGCAGGAGCTGGAGGTAGCTGCAATCAACCCAAATCACCCTCTTGCTCAGATGCC
TTTGCCTCCGTCGATGAAAAACTGCATCCAGCTGGCAGCCTGCGAGGCCACCGAGCTGCTGCCCATGATC
CCCGACCTCCCGGCTGAACTATTCACCTCCTGCCT
